>Addgene plasmid #103918 | LIN7A_PDZ_1 | addgene full sequence | sequence record 200134 | Addgene NGS Result
TTGACAATTAATCATCGGCTCGTATAATGTGTGGAATTGTGAGCGGATAACAATTTCACACAGGAAACAG
TATTCATGTCCCCTATACTAGGTTATTGGAAAATTAAGGGCCTTGTGCAACCCACTCGACTTCTTTTGGA
ATATCTTGAAGAAAAATATGAAGAGCATTTGTATGAGCGCGATGAAGGTGATAAATGGCGAAACAAAAAG
TTTGAATTGGGTTTGGAGTTTCCCAATCTTCCTTATTATATTGATGGTGATGTTAAATTAACACAGTCTA
TGGCCATCATACGTTATATAGCTGACAAGCACAACATGTTGGGTGGTTGTCCAAAAGAGCGTGCAGAGAT
TTCAATGCTTGAAGGAGCGGTTTTGGATATTAGATACGGTGTTTCGAGAATTGCATATAGTAAAGACTTT
GAAACTCTCAAAGTTGATTTTCTTAGCAAGCTACCTGAAATGCTGAAAATGTTCGAAGATCGTTTATGTC
ATAAAACATATTTAAATGGTGATCATGTAACCCATCCTGACTTCATGTTGTATGACGCTCTTGATGTTGT
TTTATACATGGACCCAATGTGCCTGGATGCGTTCCCAAAATTAGTTTGTTTTAAAAAACGTATTGAAGCT
ATCCCACAAATTGATAAGTACTTGAAATCCAGCAAGTATATAGCATGGCCTTTGCAGGGCTGGCAAGCCA
CGTTTGGTGGTGGCGACCATCCTCCAAAATCGGATCTGGAAGTTCTGTTCCAGGGGCCCCTGGGATCCAC
AGTTGCAGCTTTTGCAGCTAGTGAAGGCCACTCCCACCCTCGAGTAGTTGAACTGCCAAAGACTGATGAA
GGCCTTGGTTTTAATGTGATGGGAGGAAAGGAGCAAAATTCCCCCATTTATATCTCTCGCATAATTCCTG
GAGGGGTGGCTGAAAGACACGGAGGCCTCAAAAGAGGAGACCAGCTGCTATCAGTGAACGGAGTGAGTGT
GGAAGGAGAACACCATGAGAAAGCTGTGGAACTACTCAAGGCTGCTAAAGACAGCGTCAAGCTGGTGGTG
CGATACACCCCAAAAGTTCTGGAAGAAATGGAGGCTCGCTTTGAAAAGCTATGAGTCGACTCGAGCGGCC
GCATCGTGACTGACTGACGATCTGCCTCGCGCGTTTCGGTGATGACGGTGAAAACCTCTGACACATGCAG
CTCCCGGAGACGGTCACAGCTTGTCTGTAAGCGGATGCCGGGAGCAGACAAGCCCGTCAGGGCGCGTCAG
CGGGTGTTGGCGGGTGTCGGGGCGCAGCCATGACCCAGTCACGTAGCGATAGCGGAGTGTATAATTCTTG
AAGACGAAAGGGCCTCGTGATACGCCTATTTTTATAGGTTAATGTCATGATAATAATGGTTTCTTAGACG
TCAGGTGGCACTTTTCGGGGAAATGTGCGCGGAACCCCTATTTGTTTATTTTTCTAAATACATTCAAATA
TGTATCCGCTCATGAGACAATAACCCTGATAAATGCTTCAATAATATTGAAAAAGGAAGAGTATGAGTAT
TCAACATTTCCGTGTCGCCCTTATTCCCTTTTTTGCGGCATTTTGCCTTCCTGTTTTTGCTCACCCAGAA
ACGCTGGTGAAAGTAAAAGATGCTGAAGATCAGTTGGGTGCACGAGTGGGTTACATCGAACTGGATCTCA
ACAGCGGTAAGATCCTTGAGAGTTTTCGCCCCGAAGAACGTTTTCCAATGATGAGCACTTTTAAAGTTCT
GCTATGTGGCGCGGTATTATCCCGTGTTGACGCCGGGCAAGAGCAACTCGGTCGCCGCATACACTATTCT
CAGAATGACTTGGTTGAGTACTCACCAGTCACAGAAAAGCATCTTACGGATGGCATGACAGTAAGAGAAT
TATGCAGTGCTGCCATAACCATGAGTGATAACACTGCGGCCAACTTACTTCTGACAACGATCGGAGGACC
GAAGGAGCTAACCGCTTTTTTGCACAACATGGGGGATCATGTAACTCGCCTTGATCGTTGGGAACCGGAG
CTGAATGAAGCCATACCAAACGACGAGCGTGACACCACGATGCCTGCAGCAATGGCAACAACGTTGCGCA
AACTATTAACTGGCGAACTACTTACTCTAGCTTCCCGGCAACAATTAATAGACTGGATGGAGGCGGATAA
AGTTGCAGGACCACTTCTGCGCTCGGCCCTTCCGGCTGGCTGGTTTATTGCTGATAAATCTGGAGCCGGT
GAGCGTGGGTCTCGCGGTATCATTGCAGCACTGGGGCCAGATGGTAAGCCCTCCCGTATCGTAGTTATCT
ACACGACGGGGAGTCAGGCAACTATGGATGAACGAAATAGACAGATCGCTGAGATAGGTGCCTCACTGAT
TAAGCATTGGTAACTGTCAGACCAAGTTTACTCATATATACTTTAGATTGATTTAAAACTTCATTTTTAA
TTTAAAAGGATCTAGGTGAAGATCCTTTTTGATAATCTCATGACCAAAATCCCTTAACGTGAGTTTTCGT
TCCACTGAGCGTCAGACCCCGTAGAAAAGATCAAAGGATCTTCTTGAGATCCTTTTTTTCTGCGCGTAAT
CTGCTGCTTGCAAACAAAAAAACCACCGCTACCAGCGGTGGTTTGTTTGCCGGATCAAGAGCTACCAACT
CTTTTTCCGAAGGTAACTGGCTTCAGCAGAGCGCAGATACCAAATACTGTCCTTCTAGTGTAGCCGTAGT
TAGGCCACCACTTCAAGAACTCTGTAGCACCGCCTACATACCTCGCTCTGCTAATCCTGTTACCAGTGGC
TGCTGCCAGTGGCGATAAGTCGTGTCTTACCGGGTTGGACTCAAGACGATAGTTACCGGATAAGGCGCAG
CGGTCGGGCTGAACGGGGGGTTCGTGCACACAGCCCAGCTTGGAGCGAACGACCTACACCGAACTGAGAT
ACCTACAGCGTGAGCTATGAGAAAGCGCCACGCTTCCCGAAGGGAGAAAGGCGGACAGGTATCCGGTAAG
CGGCAGGGTCGGAACAGGAGAGCGCACGAGGGAGCTTCCAGGGGGAAACGCCTGGTATCTTTATAGTCCT
GTCGGGTTTCGCCACCTCTGACTTGAGCGTCGATTTTTGTGATGCTCGTCAGGGGGGCGGAGCCTATGGA
AAAACGCCAGCAACGCGGCCTTTTTACGGTTCCTGGCCTTTTGCTGGCCTTTTGCTCACATGTTCTTTCC
TGCGTTATCCCCTGATTCTGTGGATAACCGTATTACCGCCTTTGAGTGAGCTGATACCGCTCGCCGCAGC
CGAACGACCGAGCGCAGCGAGTCAGTGAGCGAGGAAGCGGAAGAGCGCCTGATGCGGTATTTTCTCCTTA
CGCATCTGTGCGGTATTTCACACCGCATAAATTCCGACACCATCGAATGGCGCAAAACCTTTCGCGGTAT
GGCATGATAGCGCCCGGAAGAGAGTCAATTCAGGGTGGTGAATGTGAAACCAGTAACGTTATACGATGTC
GCAGAGTATGCCGGTGTCTCTTATCAGACCGTTTCCCGCGTGGTGAACCAGGCCAGCCACGTTTCTGCGA
AAACGCGGGAAAAAGTGGAAGCGGCGATGGCGGAGCTGAATTACATTCCCAACCGCGTGGCACAACAACT
GGCGGGCAAACAGTCGTTGCTGATTGGCGTTGCCACCTCCAGTCTGGCCCTGCACGCGCCGTCGCAAATT
GTCGCGGCGATTAAATCTCGCGCCGATCAACTGGGTGCCAGCGTGGTGGTGTCGATGGTAGAACGAAGCG
GCGTCGAAGCCTGTAAAGCGGCGGTGCACAATCTTCTCGCGCAACGCGTCAGTGGGCTGATCATTAACTA
TCCGCTGGATGACCAGGATGCCATTGCTGTGGAAGCTGCCTGCACTAATGTTCCGGCGTTATTTCTTGAT
GTCTCTGACCAGACACCCATCAACAGTATTATTTTCTCCCATGAAGACGGTACGCGACTGGGCGTGGAGC
ATCTGGTCGCATTGGGTCACCAGCAAATCGCGCTGTTAGCGGGCCCATTAAGTTCTGTCTCGGCGCGTCT
GCGTCTGGCTGGCTGGCATAAATATCTCACTCGCAATCAAATTCAGCCGATAGCGGAACGGGAAGGCGAC
TGGAGTGCCATGTCCGGTTTTCAACAAACCATGCAAATGCTGAATGAGGGCATCGTTCCCACTGCGATGC
TGGTTGCCAACGATCAGATGGCGCTGGGCGCAATGCGCGCCATTACCGAGTCCGGGCTGCGCGTTGGTGC
GGATATCTCGGTAGTGGGATACGACGATACCGAAGACAGCTCATGTTATATCCCGCCGTTAACCACCATC
AAACAGGATTTTCGCCTGCTGGGGCAAACCAGCGTGGACCGCTTGCTGCAACTCTCTCAGGGCCAGGCGG
TGAAGGGCAATCAGCTGTTGCCCGTCTCACTGGTGAAAAGAAAAACCACGCTAGCGCCCAATACGCAAAC
CGCCTCTCCCCGCGCGTTGGCCGATTCATTAATGCAGCTGGCACGACAGGTTTCCCGACTGGAAAGCGGG
CAGTGAGCGCAACGCAATTAATGTAAGTTAGCTCACTCATTAGGCACCCCAGGCTTTACACTTTATGCTT
CCGGCTCGTATGTTGTGTGGAATTGTGAGCGGATAACAATTTCACACAGGAAACAGCTATGACCATGATT
ACGGATTCACTGGCCGTCGTTTTACAACGTCGTGACTGGGAAAACCCTGGCGTTACCCAACTTAATCGCC
TTGCAGCACATCCCCCTTTCGCCAGCTGGCGTAATAGCGAAGAGGCCCGCACCGATCGCCCTTCCCAACA
GTTGCGCAGCCTGAATGGCGAATGGCGCTTTGCCTGGTTTCCGGCACCAGAAGCGGTGCCGGAAAGCTGG
CTGGAGTGCGATCTTCCTGAGGCCGATACTGTCGTCGTCCCCTCAAACTGGCAGATGCACGGTTACGATG
CGCCCATCTACACCAACGTGACCTATCCCATTACGGTCAATCCGCCGTTTGTTCCCACGGAGAATCCGAC
GGGTTGTTACTCGCTCACATTTAATGTTGATGAAAGCTGGCTACAGGAAGGCCAGACGCGAATTATTTTT
GATGGCGTTGGAATTAGCTTATCGACTGCACGGTGCACCAATGCTTCTGGCGTCAGGCAGCCATCGGAAG
CTGTGGTATGGCTGTGCAGGTCGTAAATCACTGCATAATTCGTGTCGCTCAAGGCGCACTCCCGTTCTGG
ATAATGTTTTTTGCGCCGACATCATAACGGTTCTGGCAAATATTCTGAAATGAGCTG
Features (pLannotate 1.2.2; 17 found; start..end, strand, type, name):
      1..29      +  promoter       tac promoter: strong E. coli promoter; hybrid between the trp and lac UV5 promoters
     37..53      +  protein_bind   lac operator: The lac repressor binds to the lac operator to inhibit transcription in E. coli. This inhibition can be relieved by adding lactose or isopropyl-β-D-thiogalactopyranoside (IPTG). lac repressor encoded by lacI
     76..729     +  CDS            GST26_SCHJA: Experimental evidence at protein level: Swiss-Prot protein existence level 1. GST isoenzymes appear to play a central role in the parasite detoxification system. Other functions are also suspected including a role in increasing the solubility of haematin in the parasite gut. From Schistosoma japonicum (Blood fluke).
    766..1101    +  CDS            LIN7C (fragment): LIN7C_CHICK - Experimental evidence at protein level: Swiss-Prot protein existence level 1. Plays a role in establishing and maintaining the asymmetric distribution of channels and receptors at the plasma membrane of polarized cells. Forms membrane-associated multiprotein complexes that may regulate delivery and recycling of proteins to the correct membrane domains (By similarity). The tripartite complex composed of LIN7 (LIN7A, LIN7B or LIN7C), CASK and APBA1 associates with the motor protein KIF17 to transport vesicles containing N-methyl-D-aspartate (NMDA) receptor subunit NR2B along microt
   1142..1181    +  CDS            rop (fragment): Rop protein, which maintains plasmids at low copy number; rop
   1283..1323    +  misc_feature   bom (fragment): basis of mobility region from pBR322
   1428..1532    +  promoter       AmpR promoter: bla
   1533..2393    +  CDS            AmpR: β-lactamase; bla; confers resistance to ampicillin, carbenicillin, and related antibiotics
   2564..3152    +  rep_origin     ori: high-copy-number ColE1/pMB1/pBR322/pUC origin of replication
   3338..3389    -  misc_feature   bom (fragment): basis of mobility region from pBR322
   3396..3473    +  promoter       lacI promoter: lacI
   3474..4556    +  CDS            lacI: lac repressor; lacI; The lac repressor binds to the lac operator to inhibit transcription in E. coli. This inhibition can be relieved by adding lactose or isopropyl-β-D-thiogalactopyranoside (IPTG).
   4569..4590    +  protein_bind   CAP binding site: CAP binding activates transcription in the presence of cAMP. E. coli catabolite activator protein
   4605..4635    +  promoter       lac promoter: promoter for the E. coli lac operon
   4643..4659    +  protein_bind   lac operator: The lac repressor binds to the lac operator to inhibit transcription in E. coli. This inhibition can be relieved by adding lactose or isopropyl-β-D-thiogalactopyranoside (IPTG). lac repressor encoded by lacI
   4679..4852    +  CDS            lacZα: LacZα fragment of β-galactosidase; lacZ fragment
   5116..5232    -  CDS            yciV (fragment): RNAAM_ECOLI - Also known as trpH From Escherichia coli (strain K12).
