[The description below was written by a language model from this plasmid's Addgene catalogue record and pLannotate feature annotations shown in this document.]
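Description:
LIN7A_PDZ_1 is a bacterial expression plasmid built on the pGEX-6P-1 backbone for producing the PDZ domain of human LIN7A (also known as MALS-1 or VELI1) as a glutathione S-transferase fusion in E. coli. The sequenced record is about 5.3 kb. It replicates from a ColE1/pMB1-type origin and is selected with ampicillin through the bla (β-lactamase) gene and its own promoter. Short rop and bom fragments and a lac promoter/lacZα segment are also annotated and appear to be leftovers of the backbone rather than functional parts of the design.

The expression cassette begins with the tac promoter, a strong trp/lac hybrid, followed by a lac operator. A plasmid-borne lacI gene supplies the lac repressor, so transcription is held off until it is induced with IPTG. Downstream lies the Schistosoma japonicum GST coding sequence, followed after a short linker by an insert of roughly 340 bp encoding the PDZ domain, which places GST at the N terminus of the fusion. The automated annotation labels this insert as a fragment of chicken LIN7C. This most likely reflects the high conservation among LIN7 family members, since the catalogue entry identifies the insert as human LIN7A. pGEX-6P vectors normally carry a PreScission protease site between GST and the insert, but that site is not annotated in the feature table, and the restriction sites used for cloning are not recorded.

The stated purpose is expression and purification of the LIN7 PDZ domain. The GST tag allows capture on glutathione resin, and the plasmid belongs to a set of PDZ domain constructs made for mapping peptide-binding specificity across the PDZ family.
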