Addgene plasmid #103918: LIN7A_PDZ_1
Purpose: Protein expression and purification of LIN7 PDZ domain
Depositing lab: Sachdev Sidhu. Depositing organization: University of Toronto. Publication: A specificity map for the PDZ domain family. Tonikian R, Zhang Y, Sazinsky SL, Currell B, Yeh JH, Reva B, Held HA, Appleton BA, Evangelista M, Wu Y, Xin X, Chan AC, Seshagiri S, Lasky LA, Sander C, Boone C, Bader GD, Sidhu SS. PLoS Biol. 2008 Sep 30;6(9):e239. doi: 10.1371/journal.pbio.0060239. PubMed 18828675.
Backbone
  Vector backbone: pGEX-6P-1
  Backbone size w/o insert (bp): 4984
  Vector type: Bacterial Expression
Growth in bacteria
  Bacterial resistance: Ampicillin, 100 μg/mL
  Growth temperature: 37°C
  Growth strain: DH5alpha
  Copy number: Unknown
Gene/Insert
  Gene/Insert name: LIN7A (alt name: LIN7 PDZ)
  Species: H. sapiens (human)
  Entrez Gene: LIN7A (a.k.a. LIN-7A, LIN7, MALS-1, MALS1, TIP-33, VELI1)
  Promoter: tac
  Tag / fusion protein: GST (N terminal on backbone)
  Cloning method: Restriction Enzyme; 5′ cloning site unknown (unknown if destroyed); 3′ cloning site unknown (unknown if destroyed)
  Sequencing primers: 5′ pGEX Fwd
Terms and licenses: Academic/Nonprofit Terms; Industry Terms: Not Available to Industry
How to cite: LIN7A_PDZ_1 was a gift from Sachdev Sidhu (Addgene plasmid # 103918 ; http://n2t.net/addgene:103918 ; RRID:Addgene_103918)
